>Addgene plasmid #66615 | pECFP-Sec23B | addgene partial sequence | sequence record 116763 | CMV-F 5'-CGCAAATGGGCGGTAGGCGTG-3'
GTGAACCGTCAGATCCGCTAGCGCTACCGGTCGCCACCATGGTGAGCAAGGGCGAGGAGCTGTTCACCGG
GGTGGTGCCCATCCTGGTCGAGCTGGACGGCGACGTAAACGGCCACAGGTTCAGCGTGTCCGGCGAGGGC
GAGGGCGATGCCACCTACGGCAAGCTGACCCTGAAGTTCATCTGCACCACCGGCAAGCTGCCCGTGCCCT
GGCCCACCCTCGTGACCACCCTGACCTGGGGCGTGCAGTGCTTCAGCCGCTACCCCGACCACATGAAGCA
GCACGACTTCTTCAAGTCCGCCATGCCCGAAGGCTACGTCCAGGAGCGTACCATCTTCTTCAAGGACGAC
GGCAACTACAAGACCCGCGCCGAGGTGAAGTTCGAGGGCGACACCCTGGTGAACCGCATCGAGCTGAAGG
GCATCGACTTCAAGGAGGACGGCAACATCCTGGGGCACAAGCTGGAGTACAACTACATCAGCCACAACGT
CTATATCACCGCCGACAAGCAGAAGAACGGCATCAAGGCCCACTTCAAGATCCGCCACAACATCGAGGAC
GGCAGCGTGCAGCTCGCCGACCACTACCAGCAGAACACCCCCATCGGCGACGGCCCCGTGCTGCTGCCCG
ACAACCACTACCTGAGCACCCAGTCCGCCCTGAGCAAAGACCCCAACGAGAAGCGCGATCACATGGTCCT
GCTGGAGTTCGTGACCGCCGCCGGGATCACTCTCGGCATGGACGAGCTGTACAAGTCCGGACTCAGATCT
CGAGCTCAAGCTTCG
