>Addgene plasmid #66615 | pECFP-Sec23B | addgene partial sequence | sequence record 116766 | SV40pA-R 5'-GAAATTTGTGATGCTATTGC-3'
TTGCATTCATTTTATGTTTCAGGTTCAGGGGGAGGTGTGGGAGGTTTTTTAAAGCAAGTAAAACCTCTAC
AAATGTGGTATGGCTGATTATGATCAGTTATCTAGATCCGGTGGATCCAGGCCACAGATCTTCCACTGAC
TTGTGCCACCAACACCAAGCTCATTTTCTGACACGCATGGCCCTTTCACATTCAGAGACACGCATGGACC
AATGGCTCCTGCAATCTTCAGTTCCCGAGAGGTCTTTACATCCAACGTAGCACCAAACGCCATTCTGAAA
TCTCCGTTGAAGTCTTTACTAAAAATTCTTTGGAATGTCTGCTTGAAAAGAGAAGTGTTGAAAGAATCTC
CCATCACCATGTGGCCTCCTGTAAGATTTGGACAGCACTTCATCTCCAGAAGTCCAGTTTGGTCAAGGGC
ACAAGCATAAATATCAATGCAGTGGCCATTTGTAGCAGTTCGATTAGCAAGCATCTCATAATGCTTGGTT
GCCTTCTTCATGAATCGTGCGTTATCTTTCTCAATGTCGTGCCAGGAACGAATAGGAGTCTTCAACTCAT
CTCCAACCACCATGCCAGGTCCTTGGGTCGGGGGCCCGCCAGTGAACAGCATGATCCTGGCTCCAGTATT
TGGGAAAGTCCCCTCCAACAAGCCAACAGCAATGGAC
