>Addgene plasmid #66615 | pECFP-Sec23B | addgene partial sequence | sequence record 118379 | EGFP-C 5'-CATGGTCCTGCTGGAGTTCGTG-3'
GTCCGGACTCAGATCTCGAGCTCAAGCTTCGAATTCATTCAGCAGAATGAAGAACGAGATGGTGTGCGTT
TCAGTTGGAACGTGTGGCCTTCTAGCCGCCTTGAAGCCACAAGAATGGTTGTGCCCTTGGCTTGTCTCCT
CACTCCTTTAAAAGAACGCCCAGACTTACCTCCTGTACAGTATGAACCTGTGCTTTGCAGTAGGCCTACC
TGCAAAGCTATTCTCAATCCACTTTGTCAAGTGGATTACCGAGCAAAACTCTGGGCCTGCAATTTCTGTT
TTCAAAGAAATCAGTTCCCTCCAGCATATGCAGGCATATCTGAGGTGAATCAACCTGCTGAATTGATGCC
CCAGTTCTCCACAATTGAGTACATGATCCAGAGAGGTGCTCGGTCTCCTCTGATCTTTCTCTATGTGGTT
GACACGTGTTTGGAGGAAGATGACCTTCAAGCACTCAAAGAGTCCCTGCAGATGTCTCTGAGTCTCCTTC
CTCCAGATGCCCTGGTTGGTCTCATCACTTTTGGGAGGATGGTGCAGGTTCATGAGCTAAGCTGTGAAGG
AATCTCCAAGAGCTATGTCTTCCGAGGGACCAAGGATTTAACTGCAAAGCAAATACAGGAGATGCTGGGC
CTGACCAAGTCAGCCATGCCTGTGCAGCAAGCCAGACCTGCTCAACCTCAGGAGCAGCCTTTTGTTTCCA
GCAGATTTCTACAGCCCATTCACAAGATTGACATGAACCTCACAGATCTTCTC
