[The description below was written by a language model from this plasmid's Addgene catalogue record.]
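Description:
pECFP-Sec23B is a mammalian expression plasmid built on the Clontech pECFP-C1 backbone. It carries mouse (M. musculus) Sec23B fused at its N terminus to cyan fluorescent protein (CFP). It is maintained as a high-copy plasmid in E. coli under kanamycin selection. The same backbone provides a neomycin resistance marker, so transfected mammalian cells can be selected with G418. No feature table is supplied and the record does not name the promoter. Vectors of the pECFP-C1 family normally drive the fluorescent protein fusion from the CMV immediate-early promoter with an SV40 polyadenylation signal, and the multiple cloning site lies downstream of the ECFP coding sequence. That layout is consistent with the recorded tag position.

The Sec23B insert differs from the reference protein at four residues near its N terminus (A2S, T3S, Y4S and L5F). According to the depositor, these changes do not affect function. Sec23 proteins are components of the COPII coat, which mediates vesicle budding from the endoplasmic reticulum. A CFP fusion of this kind is typically used to visualise COPII and ER exit sites by fluorescence microscopy, often in combination with other spectrally distinct fusion proteins.

The record contains an internal inconsistency. The plasmid name and insert fields specify Sec23B, whereas the purpose line says the plasmid expresses Sec16B as a CFP fusion. The associated publication concerns the characterisation of human Sec16B, so the plasmid was probably a companion COPII marker in that work and the purpose line is probably an error. The record alone cannot confirm this, so users should verify the insert identity by sequencing.
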