Addgene plasmid #66615: pECFP-Sec23B
Purpose: Expresses Sec16B as a CFP fusion
Depositing lab: David Stephens. Depositing organization: University of Bristol. Publication: Characterization of human Sec16B: indications of specialized, non-redundant functions. Budnik A, Heesom KJ, Stephens DJ. Sci Rep. 2011;1:77. doi: 10.1038/srep00077. Epub 2011 Aug 30. PubMed 22355596.
Backbone
  Vector backbone: pECFP-C1
  Backbone manufacturer: Clontech
  Vector type: Mammalian Expression
  Selectable markers: Neomycin (select with G418)
Growth in bacteria
  Bacterial resistance: Kanamycin, 50 μg/mL
  Growth temperature: 37°C
  Growth strain: DH5alpha
  Copy number: High Copy
Gene/Insert
  Gene/Insert name: Sec23B
  Species: M. musculus (mouse)
  Mutation: A2S, T3S, Y4S, L5F
  GenBank ID: AAH05464.1
  Tag / fusion protein: CFP (N terminal on insert)
Terms and licenses: Academic/Nonprofit Terms; Industry Terms: Not Available to Industry
Depositor comments: Depositor states that mutations do not not affect function.
How to cite: pECFP-Sec23B was a gift from David Stephens (Addgene plasmid # 66615 ; http://n2t.net/addgene:66615 ; RRID:Addgene_66615)
